>Addgene plasmid #196111 | pTol2zmiRFP2-EF1-2xCMV-EF1-mClover3 | addgene full sequence | sequence record 387242 | Addgene NGS Result
CTAAATTGTAAGCGTTAATCCCATATGGGCAGAGGTGTAAAAAGTACTCAAAAATTTTACTCAAGTGAAA
GTACAAGTACTTAGGGAAAATTTTACTCAATTAAAAGTAAAAGTATCTGGCTAGAATCTTACTTGAGTAA
AAGTAAAAAAGTACTCCATTAAAATTGTACTTGAGTATTAGATCTGTAATACGACTCACTATAGGGACAT
AGAATGCAGGTACCGGGCCCAATGCATTGGCGCCGCGGCCGGCCGCGAATTAAAAAACCTCCCACACCTC
CCCCTGAACCTGAAACATAAAATGAATGCAATTGTTGTTGTTAACTTGTTTATTGCAGCTTATAATGGTT
ACAAATAAAGCAATAGCATCACAAATTTCACAAATAAAGCATTTTTTTCACTGCATTCTAGTTGTGGTTT
GTCCAAACTCATCAATGTATCTTATCATGTCTGGATCTACGTAATACGACTCACTATAGTTCTAGCCTCG
AGAAGGCCGGCCATAAGATCTAATGGCGCGCCACTAGTTTAGATATCGTAACCCAGAGCTGTGATTCTTG
TAGCGATAGCCTCAGCCAGCAGCACACAGATAGCTCTCAGCTCGAAGTGGATGAATCTAGGCAGGTAGTG
GTGACAGATCACCAGTCCCCACAGCTTTCCTCCCACCACCAGGCTCACCACCAGTGTAGCTCTCACTCCC
ATGTTCTTCAGGAACTGCAGGTGTGTAGGGCTCATGCTTCTCAGGAAACATCCGCTCATGTCCAGGTCTC
TTCCTGTCAGAGGGCTCAGTCTAGGCTCCAGAGGCACAGGCTGGTATGTCACGTCCACCAGCACTCTCAC
TCTCTGTCTCACGTACAGTCTTCTAGCCATCTGAGGCACCAGGCTGCTAGGGTATCTGTTTCCGAAGTAG
CTCTCCAGTCCTGTCACGTGGATCTCGCTGTACACCTCTCCGTGTCCTCTCTCGTCGAATCTGTACACCA
TCACTCTGTCGTATCCTGTACACTGCTGGAACAGCAGCACTGTGTCGTCACACAGAGCTCTCAGGCTTCC
AGCTGTTCTGATTCTCTCCAGAGCAGGAGCCAGTGTTCCGCTCAGGTCGATGCTAGGTCCAGCTCTCTCC
AGCTCGATGATCAGTCCTCCCTCAGGAGGTCTGTGCATCAGTCCGTCGTACTCTGTGCTAGGGTTTCCGA
TTCTACATCTCACAGCCACAGGCATTCCCTCAGCTGTCAGGTCCAGGTGAGGCAGGATCTTGATCAGCAG
GTCTCCGTCGATCTCAGCCAGAGGGATTCCCAGCACGCTTCCCAGGTTCAGGAACTCAGCAGCGTTAGCG
CTAGCCTGGATGATTCTGTGGTCAGGCTCGCTCACCACCAGCAGTGTTCCGTGAGGCTGGATGCTTCCAG
CCAGGTGGATCTCCTCGTGCTCACAGTCGCTAGGGCTAGCTGTTCCGAAGTCAGGGCTTCCGCTAGCGTG
TCCAGCCACCATGGTGGATATCGTTTAAACAATTCTGGAAGCTACTGTACACCAACCTGTCAGGAGAGGA
AAGAGAAGAAGGTTAGTACAATTGTCTAGGGCTGCAGGGTTCACAGTGCCACTTTTCCTGCACTGCCCCA
CCTCCTGCCCACCCTTTCCCAGGCATAGACAGTCAGTGACTTACCAAACTCACAGGAGGGAGAAGGCAGA
AGCTTGAATGTTCACAGAGACTACTGCACTTATATATGGTTCTCCCCCACCCTGGGGAAAAAGGTGGAGC
CAGTACACCACATCACTTTCCCAGTTTACCCAAGCCCCACCTTCTCTAGGCACCAGTTCAATTGCCCACC
CCTCCCCCCAACTTCTCAGGGACTGTGGGCCATGTGCTCTCTGCCCACTGAGGGGCACTCAGCCCTCAAG
CATGCTCTTCTCCACTAGTCACCCCTATTGACCTTATGTATGTGCCAATAATGGGAAAAACCCATTGACT
CACCCCCTATTGACCTTTTGTACTGGGCAAAACCCAATGGAAAGTCCCTATTGACTCAGTGTACTTGGCT
CCAATGGGACTTTCCTGTTGATTCACCCCTATTGACCTTATGTACTGGGCAAAACCCATTGGAAAGTCCC
TAATGACTCAGTATACATGTCAGTAATGGGAAAAACCCATTGGCTTACCTCCCATTGACCTTATGTACTG
GGCAAAACCCATTGGAAAGTCCCTATTGACTCAATGTACTTGGCTCCAATGGGACTTTCCTGTTGACTCA
CCCCCTATTGACCTTATGTACTGGGCAAAACCCAATGGAAAGTCCCTATTGAGTCAGTGTACTTGGCTCC
AATGGGTTTTTCCCATTGACTCCTGCATTAATCGATTTAAATGCTAGGGCTGCTCTCCAATCTCTGTCAT
GGCAGGGCCACTGGCATCCCTGAAGTTGGTGGAGACCACCTCACTCCACTCAGCATACAGCTCATCCAGT
CCTCTTAATTAATGCAGGAGTCAATGGGAAAAACCCATTGGAGCCAAGTACACTGACTCAATAGGGACTT
TCCATTGGGTTTTGCCCAGTACATAAGGTCAATAGGGGGTGAGTCAACAGGAAAGTCCCATTGGAGCCAA
GTACATTGAGTCAATAGGGACTTTCCAATGGGTTTTGCCCAGTACATAAGGTCAATGGGAGGTAAGCCAA
TGGGTTTTTCCCATTACTGACATGTATACTGAGTCATTAGGGACTTTCCAATGGGTTTTGCCCAGTACAT
AAGGTCAATAGGGGTGAATCAACAGGAAAGTCCCATTGGAGCCAAGTACACTGAGTCAATAGGGACTTTC
CATTGGGTTTTGCCCAGTACAAAAGGTCAATAGGGGGTGAGTCAATGGGTTTTTCCCATTATTGGCACAT
ACATAAGGTCAATAGGGGTGACTAGTGGAGAAGAGCATGCTTGAGGGCTGAGTGCCCCTCAGTGGGCAGA
GAGCACATGGCCCACAGTCCCTGAGAAGTTGGGGGGAGGGGTGGGCAATTGAACTGGTGCCTAGAGAAGG
TGGGGCTTGGGTAAACTGGGAAAGTGATGTGGTGTACTGGCTCCACCTTTTTCCCCAGGGTGGGGGAGAA
CCATATATAAGTGCAGTAGTCTCTGTGAACATTCAAGCTTCTGCCTTCTCCCTCCTGTGAGTTTGGTAAG
TCACTGACTGTCTATGCCTGGGAAAGGGTGGGCAGGAGGTGGGGCAGTGCAGGAAAAGTGGCACTGTGAA
CCCTGCAGCCCTAGACAATTGTACTAACCTTCTTCTCTTTCCTCTCCTGACAGGTTGGTGTACAGTAGCT
TCCAGAATTCGCAAACATGGTGAGCAAGGGCGAGGAGCTGTTCACCGGGGTGGTGCCCATCCTGGTCGAG
CTGGACGGCGACGTAAACGGCCACAAGTTCAGCGTCCGCGGCGAGGGCGAGGGCGATGCCACCAACGGCA
AGCTGACCCTGAAGTTCATCTGCACCACCGGCAAGCTGCCCGTGCCCTGGCCCACCCTCGTGACCACCTT
CGGCTACGGCGTGGCCTGCTTCAGCCGCTACCCCGACCACATGAAGCAGCACGACTTCTTCAAGTCCGCC
ATGCCCGAAGGCTACGTCCAGGAGCGCACCATCTCTTTCAAGGACGACGGCACCTACAAGACCCGCGCCG
AGGTGAAGTTCGAGGGCGACACCCTGGTGAACCGCATCGAGCTGAAGGGCATCGACTTCAAGGAGGACGG
CAACATCCTGGGGCACAAGCTGGAGTACAACTTCAACAGCCACTACGTCTATATCACGGCCGACAAGCAG
AAGAACTGCATCAAGGCTAACTTCAAGATCCGCCACAACGTTGAGGACGGCAGCGTGCAGCTCGCCGACC
ACTACCAGCAGAACACCCCCATCGGCGACGGCCCCGTGCTGCTGCCCGACAACCACTACCTGAGCCATCA
GTCCAAGCTGAGCAAAGACCCCAACGAGAAGCGCGATCACATGGTCCTGCTGGAGTTCGTGACCGCCGCC
GGGATTACACATGGCATGGACGAGCTGTACAAGTAAATCTAGAACTATAGTGAGTCGTATTACGTAGATC
CAGACATGATAAGATACATTGATGAGTTTGGACAAACCACAACTAGAATGCAGTGAAAAAAATGCTTTAT
TTGTGAAATTTGTGATGCTATTGCTTTATTTGTAACCATTATAAGCTGCAATAAACAAGTTAACAACAAC
AATTGCATTCATTTTATGTTTCAGGTTCAGGGGGAGGTGTGGGAGGTTTTTTAATTCGCGGCCGCCACCG
CGGTGGAGCTCCAGCTTTTGTTCCCTTTAGTGAGGGTTAATTGGGCCCAAGTGATCTCCAAAAAATAAGT
ACTTTTTGACTGTAAATAAAATTGTAAGGAGTAAAAAGTACTTTTTTTTCTAAAAAAATGTAATTAAGTA
AAAGTAAAAGTATTGATTTTTAATTGTACTCAAGTAAAGTAAAAATCCCCAAAAATAATACTTAAGTACA
GTAATCAAGTAAAATTACTCAAGTACTTTACACCTCTGGGTACTGTTTCGCGCTTGGCGTAATCATGGTC
ATAGCTGTTTCCTGTGTGAAATTGTTATCCGCTCACAATTCCACACAACATACGAGCCGGAAGCATAAAG
TGTAAAGCCTGGGGTGCCTAATGAGTGAGCTAACTCACATTAATTGCGTTGCGCTCACTGCCCGCTTTCC
AGTCGGGAAACCTGTCGTGCCAGCTGCATTAATGAATCGGCCAACGCGCGGGGAGAGGCGGTTTGCGTAT
TGGGCGCTCTTCCGCTTCCTCGCTCACTGACTCGCTGCGCTCGGTCGTTCGGCTGCGGCGAGCGGTATCA
GCTCACTCAAAGGCGGTAATACGGTTATCCACAGAATCAGGGGATAACGCAGGAAAGAACATGTGAGCAA
AAGGCCAGCAAAAGGCCAGGAACCGTAAAAAGGCCGCGTTGCTGGCGTTTTTCCATAGGCTCCGCCCCCC
TGACGAGCATCACAAAAATCGACGCTCAAGTCAGAGGTGGCGAAACCCGACAGGACTATAAAGATACCAG
GCGTTTCCCCCTGGAAGCTCCCTCGTGCGCTCTCCTGTTCCGACCCTGCCGCTTACCGGATACCTGTCCG
CCTTTCTCCCTTCGGGAAGCGTGGCGCTTTCTCATAGCTCACGCTGTAGGTATCTCAGTTCGGTGTAGGT
CGTTCGCTCCAAGCTGGGCTGTGTGCACGAACCCCCCGTTCAGCCCGACCGCTGCGCCTTATCCGGTAAC
TATCGTCTTGAGTCCAACCCGGTAAGACACGACTTATCGCCACTGGCAGCAGCCACTGGTAACAGGATTA
GCAGAGCGAGGTATGTAGGCGGTGCTACAGAGTTCTTGAAGTGGTGGCCTAACTACGGCTACACTAGAAG
AACAGTATTTGGTATCTGCGCTCTGCTGAAGCCAGTTACCTTCGGAAAAAGAGTTGGTAGCTCTTGATCC
GGCAAACAAACCACCGCTGGTAGCGGTGGTTTTTTTGTTTGCAAGCAGCAGATTACGCGCAGAAAAAAAG
GATCTCAAGAAGATCCTTTGATCTTTTCTACGGGGTCTGACGCTCAGTGGAACGAAAACTCACGTTAAGG
GATTTTGGTCATGAGATTATCAAAAAGGATCTTCACCTAGATCCTTTTAAATTAAAAATGAAGTTTTAAA
TCAATCTAAAGTATATATGAGTAAACTTGGTCTGACAGTTACCAATGCTTAATCAGTGAGGCACCTATCT
CAGCGATCTGTCTATTTCGTTCATCCATAGTTGCCTGACTCCCCGTCGTGTAGATAACTACGATACGGGA
GGGCTTACCATCTGGCCCCAGTGCTGCAATGATACCGCGAGACCCACGCTCACCGGCTCCAGATTTATCA
GCAATAAACCAGCCAGCCGGAAGGGCCGAGCGCAGAAGTGGTCCTGCAACTTTATCCGCCTCCATCCAGT
CTATTAATTGTTGCCGGGAAGCTAGAGTAAGTAGTTCGCCAGTTAATAGTTTGCGCAACGTTGTTGCCAT
TGCTACAGGCATCGTGGTGTCACGCTCGTCGTTTGGTATGGCTTCATTCAGCTCCGGTTCCCAACGATCA
AGGCGAGTTACATGATCCCCCATGTTGTGCAAAAAAGCGGTTAGCTCCTTCGGTCCTCCGATCGTTGTCA
GAAGTAAGTTGGCCGCAGTGTTATCACTCATGGTTATGGCAGCACTGCATAATTCTCTTACTGTCATGCC
ATCCGTAAGATGCTTTTCTGTGACTGGTGAGTACTCAACCAAGTCATTCTGAGAATAGTGTATGCGGCGA
CCGAGTTGCTCTTGCCCGGCGTCAATACGGGATAATACCGCGCCACATAGCAGAACTTTAAAAGTGCTCA
TCATTGGAAAACGTTCTTCGGGGCGAAAACTCTCAAGGATCTTACCGCTGTTGAGATCCAGTTCGATGTA
ACCCACTCGTGCACCCAACTGATCTTCAGCATCTTTTACTTTCACCAGCGTTTCTGGGTGAGCAAAAACA
GGAAGGCAAAATGCCGCAAAAAAGGGAATAAGGGCGACACGGAAATGTTGAATACTCATACTCTTCCTTT
TTCAATATTATTGAAGCATTTATCAGGGTTATTGTCTCATGAGCGGATACATATTTGAATGTATTTAGAA
AAATAAACAAATAGGGGTTCCGCGCACATTTCCCCGAAAAGTGCCAC
Features (pLannotate 1.2.2; 21 found; start..end, strand, type, name):
    187..205     +  promoter       T7 promoter: promoter for bacteriophage T7 RNA polymerase
    323..457     +  polyA_signal   SV40 poly(A) signal: SV40 polyadenylation signal
    462..479     +  promoter       T7 promoter (fragment): promoter for bacteriophage T7 RNA polymerase
    544..1482    -  CDS            miRFP: miRFP is a basic (constitutively fluorescent) near ir fluorescent protein published in 2018, derived from Rhodopseudomonas palustris. It has low acid sensitivity. It requires the cofactor biliverdin for fluorescence.
   1909..2116    -  promoter       mCMV promoter (fragment): mouse cytomegalovirus (CMV) immediate early promoter
   2233..2316    -  promoter       mCMV promoter (fragment): mouse cytomegalovirus (CMV) immediate early promoter
   2357..2455    -  CDS            ble (fragment): BLE_STRHI - Experimental evidence at protein level: Swiss-Prot protein existence level 1. Binding protein with a strong affinity to the bleomycin family of antibiotics. From Streptoalloteichus hindustanus.
   2484..2567    +  promoter       mCMV promoter (fragment): mouse cytomegalovirus (CMV) immediate early promoter
   2684..2891    +  promoter       mCMV promoter (fragment): mouse cytomegalovirus (CMV) immediate early promoter
   3307..4023    +  CDS            mClover3: mClover3 is a basic (constitutively fluorescent) green/yellow fluorescent protein published in 2016, derived from Aequorea victoria. It is reported to be a rapidly-maturing monomer with high acid sensitivity.
   4035..4052    -  promoter       T7 promoter (fragment): promoter for bacteriophage T7 RNA polymerase
   4057..4191    -  polyA_signal   SV40 poly(A) signal: SV40 polyadenylation signal
   4258..4281    -  misc_feature   MCS (fragment): pBluescript multiple cloning site
   4294..4312    -  promoter       T3 promoter: promoter for bacteriophage T3 RNA polymerase
   4572..4588    -  protein_bind   lac operator: The lac repressor binds to the lac operator to inhibit transcription in E. coli. This inhibition can be relieved by adding lactose or isopropyl-β-D-thiogalactopyranoside (IPTG). lac repressor encoded by lacI
   4596..4626    -  promoter       lac promoter: promoter for the E. coli lac operon
   4641..4662    -  protein_bind   CAP binding site: CAP binding activates transcription in the presence of cAMP. E. coli catabolite activator protein
   4675..4767    -  CDS            lacI (fragment): lac repressor; lacI; The lac repressor binds to the lac operator to inhibit transcription in E. coli. This inhibition can be relieved by adding lactose or isopropyl-β-D-thiogalactopyranoside (IPTG).
   4950..5538    -  rep_origin     ori: high-copy-number ColE1/pMB1/pBR322/pUC origin of replication
   5709..6569    -  CDS            AmpR: β-lactamase; bla; confers resistance to ampicillin, carbenicillin, and related antibiotics
   6570..6674    -  promoter       AmpR promoter: bla
