[The description below was written by a language model from this plasmid's Addgene catalogue record and pLannotate feature annotations shown in this document.]
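Description:
pTol2zmiRFP2-EF1-2xCMV-EF1-mClover3 is a high-copy, ampicillin-selected plasmid built on the pTol2-MCS backbone for co-expressing two fluorescent proteins in mammalian cells and zebrafish. It is maintained in E. coli through a ColE1/pUC-type origin and the β-lactamase gene with its own promoter. Remnants of a pBluescript-style cloning vector are also present (T7 and T3 promoters, an MCS fragment, and lac promoter/operator sequences). The backbone name implies Tol2 transposon arms, which would allow transposase-mediated genomic integration in zebrafish, but the automated annotation does not mark any Tol2 elements, so their presence and position cannot be confirmed from the feature table.

The payload is a synthetic, mirror-symmetric bidirectional cassette. At its centre lie two divergently oriented sets of CMV-related sequences, which the annotation tool scores as mouse CMV immediate-early promoter fragments, separated by a short fragment resembling the ble gene that is probably only spacer. This matches the "2xCMV" in the construct name. The name also indicates EF1 promoter elements on each side. These are not annotated, although unannotated gaps of several hundred bases sit between the CMV fragments and each coding sequence. On the reverse strand the cassette drives zmiRFP2, annotated as miRFP, a near-infrared bacteriophytochrome-derived protein from Rhodopseudomonas palustris that needs biliverdin as a cofactor. On the forward strand it drives the green/yellow monomer mClover3. Each reading frame ends in its own SV40 polyadenylation signal.

Because both reporters are expressed from one shared regulatory core, mClover3 can serve as an internal reference for expression level when judging near-infrared brightness. That use fits the associated work on directed evolution of fluorescent proteins, though the record itself states the purpose only as mammalian/zebrafish expression.
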