Addgene plasmid #196111: pTol2zmiRFP2-EF1-2xCMV-EF1-mClover3
Purpose: mammalian/zebrafish expression of zmiRFP2-EF1-2xCMV-EF1-mClover3
Depositing lab: Reinhard Köster. Depositing organization: Technische Universitaet Braunschweig. Publication: Rapid directed molecular evolution of fluorescent proteins in mammalian cells. Babakhanova S, Jung EE, Namikawa K, Zhang H, Wang Y, Subach OM, Korzhenevskiy DA, Rakitina TV, Xiao X, Wang W, Shi J, Drobizhev M, Park D, Eisenhard L, Tang H, Koster RW, Subach FV, Boyden ES, Piatkevich KD. Protein Sci. 2022 Mar;31(3):728-751. doi: 10.1002/pro.4261. Epub 2021 Dec 30. PubMed 34913537.
Backbone
  Vector backbone: pTol2-MCS
  Vector type: Mammalian Expression
Growth in bacteria
  Bacterial resistance: Ampicillin, 100 μg/mL
  Growth temperature: 37°C
  Growth strain: DH5alpha
  Copy number: High Copy
Gene/Insert
  Gene/Insert name: zmiRFP2-EF1-2xCMV-EF1-mClover3
  Species: Synthetic
  Cloning method: Restriction Enzyme; 5′ cloning site uknown (unknown if destroyed); 3′ cloning site uknown (unknown if destroyed)
Terms and licenses: Academic/Nonprofit Terms; Industry Terms: Not Available to Industry
How to cite: pTol2zmiRFP2-EF1-2xCMV-EF1-mClover3 was a gift from Reinhard Köster (Addgene plasmid # 196111 ; http://n2t.net/addgene:196111 ; RRID:Addgene_196111)
